>Addgene plasmid #72609 | pBabe 3XFLAG-T34A-GATA6-3XAU1 puro | depositor partial sequence | sequence record 133658 | reverse sequence
NNNNNNNNNNNNNNNNNNNNNNNNNNNGCCTGCTGGGGAGCCTGGGGNCTTTCCACACCCTAACTGACAC
ACATTCCACNNNNNCNACTTAGATGTAGCGGTAGGTGTCNATGTAGCGGTAGGTGTCGATGTAGCGGTAG
GTGTCGGCCAGGGCCAGGGCGCACCANGAATCCGGTCGCACGGNGGACGTGACTTCGGCCGGCGAGGCNA
GACTGACGCCTATGTANAGCCCATCTTGACCCGAATACTTGAGCTCGCTGTTCTCGGGATTGGTGCTCTC
TCCCGCACCAGTCATCACCGGGGCACCCGCCCCNGAGGCTGTANGTTGTGTTGTGGGGGAAGTATTTTTG
CTGCAATCATCTGAGTTAGAANAGGTGGAAGTTGGAGTCATGGGAATGGAATTATTGCTATTACCAGAGC
AAGTCTTTGATTTATTTATGTTCTTAGGTTTTCGTTTCCTGGTTTGAATTCCCTCTTTTTTCATANCAAG
TGGTCTGGGNANCCCATGGAGTTTCNTGTANAGTCNACNAGCATNGCACANNGGTTCACCCTCGGCGTTT
CTGCNCCNTAANGNGGNANTTGTGGTGTGANNNTTGGCANNNGACANNNNAAGCCGCCGTGATGAANNCA
CGCGCTTCTGCGNCTTGATGAGGGGCCNGNTGAGGNCNTTNATCTTNCTGTANAGCCCNCNNGCNTTTNC
ACANGTANNGNCCNNNNCCNTCCNNNCCNCCANNNNGNCNTCTGGANNNNNCNNNCAGNTCANGNNNTCG
NNGNTCTNNNNACNNGTNNNNNNNNCANTCTGNNCNNNNANNCNNGGGGCNACNNGNANNNNNNNTCCNG
CNNNNNCTNTTNNANGNTGTNNNNNNNNNNNNNTNTCGNNGNGNNNNNNNNNGGGNCNANNNNN
