>Addgene plasmid #72609 | pBabe 3XFLAG-T34A-GATA6-3XAU1 puro | depositor partial sequence | sequence record 133659 | forward sequence
NNNTNCNGGCGGATCATGGACTACAAGGATGACGATGACAAGGACTACAAGGATGACGATGACAAGGACT
ACAAGGATGACGATGACAAGATGGCCTTGACTGACGGCGGCTGGTGCTTGCCGAAGCGCTTCGGGGCCGC
GGGTGCGGACGCCAGCGACTCCAGAGCCTTTCCAGCGCGGGAGCCCTCCGCGCCGCCTTCCCCCATCTCT
TCCTCGTCCTCCTCCTGCTCCCGGGGCGGAGAGCGGGGCCCCGGCGGCGCCAGCAACTGCGGGACGCCTC
AGCTCGACACGGAGGCGGCGGCCGGACCCCCGGCCCGCTCGCTGCTGCTCAGTTCCTACGCTTCGCATCC
CTTCGGGGCTCCCCACGGACCTTCGGCGCCTGGGGTCGCGGGCCCCGGGGGCAACCTGTCGAGCTGGGAG
GACTTGCTGCTGTTCACTGACCTCGACCAAGCCGCGACCGCCAGCAAGCTGCTGTGGTCCAGCCGCGGCG
CCAAGCTGAGCCCCTTCGCACCCGAGCAGCCGGAGGAGATGTACCAGACCCTCGCCGCTCTCTCCAGCCA
GGGTCCGGCCGCCTACGACGGCGCGCCCGGCGGCTTCGTGCACTCTGCGGCCGCGGCGGCAGCAGCCGCG
GCGGCGGCCAGCTCCCCGGTCTACGTGCCCACCACCCGCGTGGGTTCCATGCTGCCCGGCCTACCGTACC
ACCTGCAGGGGTCGGGCAGTGGGCCAGCCAACCACGCGGGCGGCGCGGGCGCGCACCCCGGCTGGCCTCA
GGCCTCGGCCGACAGCCCTCCATACGGCAGCGGAGGCGGCGCGGCTGGCGGCGGGGCCGCGGGGCCTGGC
GGCGCTGGCTCAGCCGCGGCGCACGTCTCGGCGCGCTTCCCCTACTCTCCCAGCCCGCCCATGGCCAACG
GCGCCGCGCGGGAGCCGGGAGGCTACGCGCGCGGCAGTGGGGGCGCGGGAGCGTGAGCGCGCGCAGTAGC
TGCGCCATGGGCGGCGCGAGCCCAGTACAGCTCGCTGTCGCCGCGCGGCGCTGACGGGACGTACACAACA
CAACACACACACAACATTCGAGCCCTACTCGCCTACNGGGGGCCCCTGAGCCTGCTGNCGCGGACCTCGA
ACCGGGGCTNNAGCCTGNNANCNGCGGACCCGCTCCGGGCCGGNTCCATGCAACTCTTG
