>Addgene plasmid #72609 | pBabe 3XFLAG-T34A-GATA6-3XAU1 puro | depositor partial sequence | sequence record 133660 | GATA6 gene specific primer
TNNNGTGGGGAAACGGGACCGGCGGCGCCAGCAACTGCGGGACGCCTCAGCTCGACACGGAGGCGGCGGC
CGGACCCCCGGCCCGCTCGCTGCTGCTCAGTTCCTACGCTTCGCATCCCTTCGGGGCTCCCCACGGACCT
TCGGCGCCTGGGGTCGCGGGCCCCGGGGGCAACCTGTCGAGCTGGGAGGACTTGCTGCTGTTCACTGACC
TCGACCAAGCCGCGACCGCCAGCAAGCTGCTGTGGTCCAGCCGCGGCGCCAAGCTGAGCCCCTTCGCACC
CGAGCAGCCGGAGGAGATGTACCAGACCCTCGCCGCTCTCTCCAGCCAGGGTCCGGCCGCCTACGACGGC
GCGCCCGGCGGCTTCGTGCACTCTGCGGCCGCGGCGGCAGCAGCCGCGGCGGCGGCCAGCTCCCCGGTCT
ACGTGCCCACCACCCGCGTGGGTTCCATGCTGCCCGGCCTACCGTACCACCTGCAGGGGTCGGGCAGTGG
GCCAGCCAACCACGCGGGCGGCGCGGGCGCGCACCCCGGCTGGCCTCAGGCCTCGGCCGACAGCCCTCCA
TACGGCAGCGGAGGCGGCGCGGCTGGCGGCGGGGCCGCGGGGCCTGGCGGCGCTGGCTCAGCCGCGGCGC
ACGTCTCGGCGCGCTTCCCCTACTCTCCCAGCCCGCCCATGGCCAACGGCGCCGCGCGGGAGCCGGGAGG
CTACGCGGCGGCGGGCAGTGGGGGCGCGGGAGGCGTGAGCGGCGGCGGCAGTAGCCTGGCGGCCATGGGC
GGCCGCGAGCCCCAGTACAGCTCGCTGTCGGCCGCGCGGCCGCTGAACGGGACGTACACACACACACACA
CACACATCGAGCCCTACTCGCCCTACGTGGGGGGCGCCACTGACGCTGCTGGGCCGCCGGACCTTCGAAG
ACCCGGTGCTGCACAGCTGCAGAGCCGCGCGGAGCCCCCTCCGGTGCCGGTCCAGTGCAGACTGCTGGAG
GACTGTCGAGAGCCGNAGTGCTGACTGGGNCATCAACCCCTTGGCGCGGACGACGNATACTGGCACGCCT
GCGGCTCACGCAGAGTGACGGCCTAGCGG
