>Addgene plasmid #72609 | pBabe 3XFLAG-T34A-GATA6-3XAU1 puro | depositor partial sequence | sequence record 133730 | predicted insert's sequence
ATGGACTACAAGGATGACGATGACAAGGACTACAAGGATGACGATGACAAGGACTACAAGGATGACGATG
ACAAGATGGCCTTGACTGACGGCGGCTGGTGCTTGCCGAAGCGCTTCGGGGCCGCGGGTGCGGACGCCAG
CGACTCCAGAGCCTTTCCAGCGCGGGAGCCCTCCACGCCGCCTTCCCCCATCTCTTCCTCGTCCTCCTCC
TGCTCCCGGGGCGGAGAGCGGGGCCCCGGCGGCGCCAGCAACTGCGGGGCGCCTCAGCTCGACACGGAGG
CGGCGGCCGGACCCCCGGCCCGCTCGCTGCTGCTCAGTTCCTACGCTTCGCATCCCTTCGGGGCTCCCCA
CGGACCTTCGGCGCCTGGGGTCGCGGGCCCCGGGGGCAACCTGTCGAGCTGGGAGGACTTGCTGCTGTTC
ACTGACCTCGACCAAGCCGCGACCGCCAGCAAGCTGCTGTGGTCCAGCCGCGGCGCCAAGCTGAGCCCCT
TCGCACCCGAGCAGCCGGAGGAGATGTACCAGACCCTCGCCGCTCTCTCCAGCCAGGGTCCGGCCGCCTA
CGACGGCGCGCCCGGCGGCTTCGTGCACTCTGCGGCCGCGGCGGCAGCAGCCGCGGCGGCGGCCAGCTCC
CCGGTCTACGTGCCCACCACCCGCGTGGGTTCCATGCTGCCCGGCCTACCGTACCACCTGCAGGGGTCGG
GCAGTGGGCCAGCCAACCACGCGGGCGGCGCGGGCGCGCACCCCGGCTGGCCTCAGGCCTCGGCCGACAG
CCCTCCATACGGCAGCGGAGGCGGCGCGGCTGGCGGCGGGGCCGCGGGGCCTGGCGGCGCTGGCTCAGCC
GCGGCGCACGTCTCGGCGCGCTTCCCCTACTCTCCCAGCCCGCCCATGGCCAACGGCGCCGCGCGGGAGC
CGGGAGGCTACGCGGCGGCGGGCAGTGGGGGCGCGGGAGGCGTGAGCGGCGGCGGCAGTAGCCTGGCGGC
CATGGGCGGCCGCGAGCCCCAGTACAGCTCGCTGTCGGCCGCGCGGCCGCTGAACGGGACGTACCACCAC
CACCACCACCACCACCACCACCATCCGAGCCCCTACTCGCCCTACGTGGGGGCGCCACTGACGCCTGCCT
GGCCCGCCGGACCCTTCGAGACCCCGGTGCTGCACAGCCTGCAGAGCCGCGCCGGAGCCCCGCTCCCGGT
GCCCCGGGGTCCCAGTGCAGACCTGCTGGAGGACCTGTCCGAGAGCCGCGAGTGCGTGAACTGCGGCTCC
ATCCAGACGCCGCTGTGGCGGCGGGACGGCACCGGCCACTACCTGTGCAACGCCTGCGGGCTCTACAGCA
AGATGAACGGCCTCAGCCGGCCCCTCATCAAGCCGCAGAAGCGCGTGCCTTCATCACGGCGGCTTGGATT
GTCCTGTGCCAACTGTCACACCACAACTACCACCTTATGGCGCAGAAACGCCGAGGGTGAACCCGTGTGC
AATGCTTGTGGACTCTACATGAAACTCCATGGGGTGCCCAGACCACTTGCTATGAAAAAAGAGGGAATTC
AAACCAGGAAACGAAAACCTAAGAACATAAATAAATCAAAGACTTGCTCTGGTAATAGCAATAATTCCAT
TCCCATGACTCCAACTTCCACCTCTTCTAACTCAGATGATTGCAGCAAAAATACTTCCCCCACAACACAA
CCTACAGCCTCAGGGGCGGGTGCCCCGGTGATGACTGGTGCGGGAGAGAGCACCAATCCCGAGAACAGCG
AGCTCAAGTATTCGGGTCAAGATGGGCTCTACATAGGCGTCAGTCTCGCCTCGCCGGCCGAAGTCACGTC
CTCCGTGCGACCGGATTCCTGGTGCGCCCTGGCCCTGGCCGACACCTACCGCTACATCGACACCTACCGC
TACATCGACACCTACCGCTACATCTAA
