>Addgene plasmid #72609 | pBabe 3XFLAG-T34A-GATA6-3XAU1 puro | addgene partial sequence | sequence record 138446 | pBABE5 5'-CTTTATCCAGCCCTCAC-3'
CATGGACTACAAGGATGACGATGACAAGGACTACAAGGATGACGATGACAAGGACTACAAGGATGACGAT
GACAAGATGGCCTTGACTGACGGCGGCTGGTGCTTGCCGAAGCGCTTCGGGGCCGCGGGTGCGGACGCCA
GCGACTCCAGAGCCTTTCCAGCGCGGGAGCCCTCCGCGCCGCCTTCCCCCATCTCTTCCTCGTCCTCCTC
CTGCTCCCGGGGCGGAGAGCGGGGCCCCGGCGGCGCCAGCAACTGCGGGACGCCTCAGCTCGACACGGAG
GCGGCGGCCGGACCCCCGGCCCGCTCGCTGCTGCTCAGTTCCTACGCTTCGCATCCCTTCGGGGCTCCCC
ACGGACCTTCGGCGCCTGGGGTCGCGGGCCCCGGGGGCAACCTGTCGAGCTGGGAGGACTTGCTGCTGTT
CACTGACCTCGACCAAGCCGCGACCGCCAGCAAGCTGCTGTGGTCCAGCCGCGGCGCCAAGCTGAGCCCC
TTCGCACCCGAGCAGCCGGAGGAGATGTACCAGACCCTCGCCGCTCTCTCCAGCCAGGGTCCGGCCGCCT
ACGACGGCGCGCCCGGCGGCTTCGTGCACTCTGCGGCCGCGGCGGCAGCAGCCGCGGCGGCGGCCAGCTC
CCCGGTCTACGTGCCCACCACCCGCGTGGGTTCCATGCTGCCCGGCCTACCGTACCACCTGCAGGGGTCG
GGCAGTGGGCCAGCCAACCACGCGGGCGGCGCGGGCGCGCACCCCGGCTGGCCTCAGGCCTCGGCCGACA
GCCCTCCATACGGCA
