>Addgene plasmid #72609 | pBabe 3XFLAG-T34A-GATA6-3XAU1 puro | addgene partial sequence | sequence record 138450 | pBABE3 5'-ACCCTAACTGACACACATTCC-3'
ATGTAGCGGTAGGTGTCGATGTAGCGGTAGGTGTCGATGTAGCGGTAGGTGTCGGCCAGGGCCAGGGCGC
ACCAGGAATCCGGTCGCACGGAGGACGTGACTTCGGCCGGCGAGGCGAGACTGACGCCTATGTAGAGCCC
ATCTTGACCCGAATACTTGAGCTCGCTGTTCTCGGGATTGGTGCTCTCTCCCGCACCAGTCATCACCGGG
GCACCCGCCCCTGAGGCTGTAGGTTGTGTTGTGGGGGAAGTATTTTTGCTGCAATCATCTGAGTTAGAAG
AGGTGGAAGTTGGAGTCATGGGAATGGAATTATTGCTATTACCAGAGCAAGTCTTTGATTTATTTATGTT
CTTAGGTTTTCGTTTCCTGGTTTGAATTCCCTCTTTTTTCATAGCAAGTGGTCTGGGCACCCCATGGAGT
TTCATGTAGAGTCCACAAGCATTGCACACGGGTTCACCCTCGGCGTTTCTGCGCCATAAGGTGGTAGTTG
TGGTGTGACAGTTGGCACAGGACAATCCAAGCCGCCGTGATGAAGGCACGCGCTTCTGCGGCTTGATGAG
GGGCCGGCTGAGGCCGTTCATCTTGCTGTAGAGCCCGCAGGCGTTGCACAGGTAGTGGCCGGTGCCGTCC
CGCCGCCACAGCGGCGTCTGGATGGAGCCGCA
