[The description below was written by a language model from this plasmid's Addgene catalogue record.]
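Description:
pBabe 3XFLAG-T34A-GATA6-3XAU1 puro is a retroviral mammalian expression plasmid of about 7.8 kb built on the pBABEpuro backbone. It is maintained in bacteria as a high-copy plasmid under ampicillin selection, and it carries a puromycin resistance marker for selecting transduced or transfected mammalian cells. No feature table accompanies the record, so the promoters and viral elements are not explicitly listed. pBABE-type vectors are generally Moloney murine leukaemia virus-derived, with the long terminal repeats and packaging signal allowing the transcript to be packaged into retroviral particles in a suitable packaging line. In these vectors the 5′ LTR typically drives the inserted gene, while a separate internal promoter drives the puromycin marker.

The insert, roughly 1.9 kb, is full-length human GATA6 (GATA binding protein 6), a zinc-finger transcription factor, cloned between BamHI and SalI sites that both remain intact. The coding sequence carries a single substitution changing threonine 34 to alanine, which removes a hydroxyl-bearing residue and is a common way of blocking phosphorylation at a candidate site, although the record does not state the rationale. The protein is tagged with a triple FLAG epitope at the N terminus and a triple AU1 epitope at the C terminus. Having distinct tags at each end allows both termini to be detected or immunoprecipitated independently, which helps distinguish full-length protein from processed or truncated forms.

The construct is intended for stable or transient expression of the T34A GATA6 mutant in mammalian cells. The associated work concerns TNF and insulin signalling crosstalk converging on GATA6, where such a mutant would be compared with the wild-type protein.
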