Addgene plasmid #72609: pBabe 3XFLAG-T34A-GATA6-3XAU1 puro
Purpose: For mammalian expression of an N-terminally triple FLAG-tagged and C-terminally triple AU1-tagged full length human GATA6 with a single Threonine#34 to alanine mutation
Depositing lab: Kevin Janes. Depositing organization: University of Virginia. Publication: TNF-insulin crosstalk at the transcription factor GATA6 is revealed by a model that links signaling and transcriptomic data tensors. Chitforoushzadeh Z, Ye Z, Sheng Z, LaRue S, Fry RC, Lauffenburger DA, Janes KA. Sci Signal. 2016 Jun 7;9(431):ra59. doi: 10.1126/scisignal.aad3373. PubMed 27273097.
Backbone
  Vector backbone: pBABEpuro
  Backbone size w/o insert (bp): 5900
  Total vector size (bp): 7817
  Vector type: Mammalian Expression, Retroviral
  Selectable markers: Puromycin
Growth in bacteria
  Bacterial resistance: Ampicillin, 100 μg/mL
  Growth temperature: 37°C
  Growth strain: NEB Stable
  Copy number: High Copy
Gene/Insert
  Gene/Insert name: GATA binding protein 6 (alt name: GATA6)
  Species: H. sapiens (human)
  Insert size (bp): 1917
  Mutation: changed threonine34 to alanine
  GenBank ID: NM_005257
  Entrez Gene: GATA6
  Tag / fusion protein: 3XFLAG (N terminal on insert); 3XAU1 (C terminal on insert)
  Cloning method: Restriction Enzyme; 5′ cloning site BamHI (not destroyed); 3′ cloning site SalI (not destroyed)
  Sequencing primers: 5′ pBABE5'; 3′ pBABE3'
Terms and licenses: Academic/Nonprofit Terms; Industry Terms: Not Available to Industry
How to cite: pBabe 3XFLAG-T34A-GATA6-3XAU1 puro was a gift from Kevin Janes (Addgene plasmid # 72609 ; http://n2t.net/addgene:72609 ; RRID:Addgene_72609)
